Addgene plasmid #108367: pCI-globin_del5UTR_PTC39-xrRNA-4H
Purpose: Expresses beta-globin reporter with premature termination codon (PTC39); enables detection of 5'-3' decay intermediates (xrFrag) and allows detection via northern blot (4H binding sites)
Depositing lab: Niels Gehring. Depositing organization: Universitaet zu Koeln. Publication: Interrogating the degradation pathways of unstable mRNAs with XRN1-resistant sequences. Boehm V, Gerbracht JV, Marx MC, Gehring NH. Nat Commun. 2016 Dec 5;7:13691. doi: 10.1038/ncomms13691. PubMed 27917860.
Backbone
  Vector backbone: pCI-neo
  Backbone manufacturer: Promega
  Vector type: Mammalian Expression
  Selectable markers: Neomycin (select with G418)
Growth in bacteria
  Bacterial resistance: Ampicillin, 100 μg/mL
  Growth temperature: 37°C
  Growth strain: DH5alpha
  Copy number: High Copy
Gene/Insert
  Gene/Insert name: PTC39 beta-globin reporter with MVE xrRNA and 4H probe binding sites
  Species: H. sapiens (human)
  Mutation: PTC39
  Promoter: CMV
  Cloning method: Restriction Enzyme; 5′ cloning site NheI (unknown if destroyed); 3′ cloning site NotI (unknown if destroyed)
  Sequencing primers: 5′ GGTGTCCACTCCCAGTTCA; 3′ TGCATTCTAGTTGTGGTTTGTC
Terms and licenses: Academic/Nonprofit Terms; Industry Terms: Not Available to Industry
Depositor comments: Please see depositor's genbank file in Supplemental Documents for full annotation of the plasmid
How to cite: pCI-globin_del5UTR_PTC39-xrRNA-4H was a gift from Niels Gehring (Addgene plasmid # 108367 ; http://n2t.net/addgene:108367 ; RRID:Addgene_108367)
