[The description below was written by a language model from this plasmid's Addgene catalogue record and pLannotate feature annotations shown in this document.]
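Description:
pCI-globin_del5UTR_PTC39-xrRNA-4H is a mammalian expression plasmid built on the pCI-neo backbone and used as a reporter for studying the decay of unstable mRNAs. It is propagated in E. coli as a high-copy plasmid through a ColE1/pUC-type origin with ampicillin selection (AmpR). It also carries an f1 origin and an SV40 promoter-driven neo cassette with a synthetic poly(A) signal, which allows G418 selection of transfected mammalian cells.

The payload is a human beta-globin gene placed between the NheI and NotI sites, downstream of the CMV immediate-early enhancer/promoter, the backbone's chimeric intron and a T7 promoter. The feature table shows the globin coding sequence as several exon fragments separated by beta-globin intron sequence, so the transcript must be spliced. The automated assignments of some fragments to other primate or rodent globins reflect sequence similarity rather than a different origin. The gene carries a premature termination codon at position 39, a mutation classically used to make globin mRNA a substrate for nonsense-mediated decay, and the name indicates that the 5′ UTR has been deleted.

Downstream of the coding region lie flavivirus exoribonuclease-resistant RNA elements, recorded as MVE xrRNA, which stall the 5′-3′ exonuclease XRN1. A stable 3′ fragment (xrFrag) therefore accumulates when the reporter is degraded from its 5′ end. Next come four repeated short globin-derived segments, which correspond to the 4H probe-binding sites and boost northern blot detection of both the full-length mRNA and the decay intermediate. An SV40 poly(A) signal is annotated after the insert. A short hit to an mVenus fragment just upstream of the xrRNA is probably an annotation artefact.
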