Features (pLannotate 1.2.2; 35 found; start..end, strand, type, name):
    140..517     +  enhancer       CMV enhancer: human cytomegalovirus immediate early enhancer
    518..729     +  promoter       CMV promoter: human cytomegalovirus (CMV) immediate early promoter
    890..1022    +  intron         chimeric intron: chimera between introns from human β-globin and immunoglobulin heavy chain genes
   1067..1085    +  promoter       T7 promoter: promoter for bacteriophage T7 RNA polymerase
   1094..1189    +  CDS            HBB (fragment): HBB_HUMAN - Experimental evidence at protein level: Swiss-Prot protein existence level 1. [Spinorphin]: functions as an endogenous inhibitor of enkephalin-degrading enzymes such as DPP3, and as a selective antagonist of the P2RX3 receptor which is involved in pain signaling, these properties implicate it as a regulator of pain and inflammation. From Homo sapiens (Human).
   1221..1535    +  CDS            HBB (fragment): HBB_HAPGR - Experimental evidence at protein level: Swiss-Prot protein existence level 1. Involved in oxygen transport from the lung to the various peripheral tissues. From Hapalemur griseus (Gray gentle lemur) (Eastern lesser bamboo lemur).
   1539..1627    +  intron         β-globin intron (fragment): internally truncated intron from human β-globin
   1997..2388    +  intron         β-globin intron (fragment): internally truncated intron from human β-globin
   2392..2514    +  CDS            HBB: HBB_COLGU - Experimental evidence at transcript level: Swiss-Prot protein existence level 2. Involved in oxygen transport from the lung to the various peripheral tissues. From Colobus guereza (Mantled guereza) (Eastern black-and-white colobus monkey).
   2518..2543    +  polyA_signal   β-globin poly(A) (fragment): human β-globin polyadenylation signal
   2549..2596    +  CDS            VN155(I152L) (fragment): improved N-terminal fragment of mVenus for use in bimolecular fluorescence complementation (BiFC) (Kodama and Hu, 2010)
   2603..2681    +  ncRNA          Flavi xrRNA: Accession: RF03547 - General Flavivirus exoribonuclease-resistant RNA element
   2763..2831    +  ncRNA          Flavivirus SLIV (fragment): Accession: RF01415 - Flavivirus 3'UTR stem loop IV
   2827..2916    +  CDS            HBB_SCICA (fragment): Experimental evidence at protein level: Swiss-Prot protein existence level 1. Involved in oxygen transport from the lung to the various peripheral tissues. From Sciurus carolinensis (Eastern gray squirrel).
   2920..2943    +  polyA_signal   β-globin poly(A) (fragment): human β-globin polyadenylation signal
   2951..3022    +  CDS            HBB (fragment): HBB_PONPY - Experimental evidence at transcript level: Swiss-Prot protein existence level 2. Involved in oxygen transport from the lung to the various peripheral tissues. From Pongo pygmaeus (Bornean orangutan).
   3026..3049    +  polyA_signal   β-globin poly(A) (fragment): human β-globin polyadenylation signal
   3057..3128    +  CDS            HBB (fragment): HBB_PONPY - Experimental evidence at transcript level: Swiss-Prot protein existence level 2. Involved in oxygen transport from the lung to the various peripheral tissues. From Pongo pygmaeus (Bornean orangutan).
   3132..3155    +  polyA_signal   β-globin poly(A) (fragment): human β-globin polyadenylation signal
   3163..3234    +  CDS            HBB (fragment): HBB_PONPY - Experimental evidence at transcript level: Swiss-Prot protein existence level 2. Involved in oxygen transport from the lung to the various peripheral tissues. From Pongo pygmaeus (Bornean orangutan).
   3238..3261    +  polyA_signal   β-globin poly(A) (fragment): human β-globin polyadenylation signal
   3283..3300    -  promoter       T3 promoter (fragment): promoter for bacteriophage T3 RNA polymerase
   3318..3439    -  polyA_signal   SV40 poly(A) signal: SV40 polyadenylation signal
   3462..3530    -  CDS            large T antigen (fragment): large T antigen from SV40 (simian virus 40)
   3554..3621    +  CDS            lacZα (fragment): LacZα fragment of β-galactosidase; lacZ fragment
   3625..4053    +  rep_origin     f1 ori (sequence partly withheld): f1 bacteriophage origin of replication; arrow indicates direction of (+) strand synthesis
   4081..4132    -  misc_feature   bom (fragment): basis of mobility region from pBR322
   4197..4554    +  promoter       SV40 promoter: SV40 enhancer and early promoter
   4605..5396    +  CDS            neo: KKA2_KLEPN - Also known as kan, nptII. Experimental evidence at protein level: Swiss-Prot protein existence level 1. Resistance to kanamycin, neomycin, paromomycin, ribostamycin, butirosin and gentamicin B. From Klebsiella pneumoniae.
   5463..5511    +  polyA_signal   poly(A) signal: synthetic polyadenylation signal
   5531..5585    -  misc_feature   bom (fragment): basis of mobility region from pBR322
   5687..5722    -  CDS            rop (fragment): Rop protein, which maintains plasmids at low copy number; rop
   5817..5921    +  promoter       AmpR promoter: bla
   5922..6782    +  CDS            AmpR: β-lactamase; bla; confers resistance to ampicillin, carbenicillin, and related antibiotics
   6953..7541    +  rep_origin     ori: high-copy-number ColE1/pMB1/pBR322/pUC origin of replication
>Addgene plasmid #108367 | pCI-globin_del5UTR_PTC39-xrRNA-4H | addgene full sequence | sequence record 209435 | Addgene NGS Result
TCAATATTGGCCATTAGCCATATTATTCATTGGTTATATAGCATAAATCAATATTGGCTATTGGCCATTG
CATACGTTGTATCTATATCATAATATGTACATTTATATTGGCTCATGTCCAATATGACCGCCATGTTGGC
ATTGATTATTGACTAGTTATTAATAGTAATCAATTACGGGGTCATTAGTTCATAGCCCATATATGGAGTT
CCGCGTTACATAACTTACGGTAAATGGCCCGCCTGGCTGACCGCCCAACGACCCCCGCCCATTGACGTCA
ATAATGACGTATGTTCCCATAGTAACGCCAATAGGGACTTTCCATTGACGTCAATGGGTGGAGTATTTAC
GGTAAACTGCCCACTTGGCAGTACATCAAGTGTATCATATGCCAAGTCCGCCCCCTATTGACGTCAATGA
CGGTAAATGGCCCGCCTGGCATTATGCCCAGTACATGACCTTACGGGACTTTCCTACTTGGCAGTACATC
TACGTATTAGTCATCGCTATTACCATGGTGATGCGGTTTTGGCAGTACACCAATGGGCGTGGATAGCGGT
TTGACTCACGGGGATTTCCAAGTCTCCACCCCATTGACGTCAATGGGAGTTTGTTTTGGCACCAAAATCA
ACGGGACTTTCCAAAATGTCGTAACAACTGCGATCGCCCGCCCCGTTGACGCAAATGGGCGGTAGGCGTG
TACGGTGGGAGGTCTATATAAGCAGAGCTCGTTTAGTGAACCGTCAGATCACTAGAAGCTTTATTGCGGT
AGTTTATCACAGTTAAATTGCTAACGCAGTCAGTGCTTCTGACACAACAGTCTCGAACTTAAGCTGCAGT
GACTCTCTTAAGGTAGCCTTGCAGAAGTTGGTCGTGAGGCACTGGGCAGGTAAGTATCAAGGTTACAAGA
CAGGTTTAAGGAGACCAATAGAAACTGGGCTTGTCGAGACAGAGAAGACTCTTGCGTTTCTGATAGGCAC
CTATTGGTCTTACTGACATCCACTTTGCCTTTCTCTCCACAGGTGTCCACTCCCAGTTCAATTACAGCTC
TTAAGGCTAGAGTACTTAATACGACTCACTATAGGCTAGCACCATGGTGCACCTGACTCCTGAGGAGAAG
TCTGCCGTTACTGCCCTGTGGGGCAAGGTGAACGTGGATGAAGTTGGTGGTGAGGCCCTGGGCAGGTTGG
TATCAAGGTTACAAGACAGGTTTAAGGAGACCAATAGAAACTGGGCATGTGGAGACAGAGAAGACTCTTG
GGTTTCTGATAGGCACTGACTCTCTCTGCCTATTGGTCTATTTTCCCACCCTTAGGCTGCTGGTGGTCTA
CCCTTGGACCTAGAGGTTCTTTGAGTCCTTTGGGGATCTGTCCACTCCTGATGCTGTTATGGGCAACCCT
AAGGTGAAGGCTCATGGCAAGAAAGTGCTCGGTGCCTTTAGTGATGGCCTGGCTCACCTGGACAACCTCA
AGGGCACCTTTGCCACACTGAGTGAGCTGCACTGTGACAAGCTGCACGTGGATCCTGAGAACTTCAGGGT
GAGTCTATGGGACCCTTGATGTTTTCTTTCCCCTTCTTTTCTATGGTTAAGTTCATGTCATAGGAAGGGG
ATAAGTAACAGGGTACAGTTTAGAATGGGAAACAGACGAATGATTGCATCAGTGTGGAAGTCTCAGGATC
GTTTTAGTTTCTTTTATTTGCTGTTCATAACAATTGTTTTCTTTTGTTTAATTCTTGCTTTCTTTTTTTT
TCTTCTCCGCAATTTTTACTATTATACTTAATGCCTTAACATTGTGTATAACAAAAGGAAATATCTCTGA
GATACATTAAGTAACTTAAAAAAAAACTTTACACAGTCTGCCTAGTACATTACTATTTGGAATATATGTG
TGCTTATTTGCATATTCATAATCTCCCTACTTTATTTTCTTTTATTTTTAATTGATACATAATCATTATA
CATATTTATGGGTTAAAGTGTAATGTTTTAATATGTGTACACATATTGACCAAATCAGGGTAATTTTGCA
TTTGTAATTTTAAAAAATGCTTTCTTCTTTTAATATACTTTTTTGTTTATCTTATTTCTAATACTTTCCC
TAATCTCTTTCTTTCAGGGCAATAATGATACAATGTATCATGCCTCTTTGCACCATTCTAAAGAATAACA
GTGATAATTTCTGGGTTAAGGCAATAGCAATATTTCTGCATATAAATATTTCTGCATATAAATTGTAACT
GATGTAAGAGGTTTCATATTGCTAATAGCAGCTACAATCCAGCTACCATTCTGCTTTTATTTTATGGTTG
GGATAAGGCTGGATTATTCTGAGTCCAAGCTAGGCCCTTTTGCTAATCATGTTCATACCTCTTATCTTCC
TCCCACAGCTCCTGGGCAACGTGCTGGTCTGTGTGCTGGCCCATCACTTTGGCAAAGAATTCACCCCACC
AGTGCAGGCTGCCTATCAGAAAGTGGTGGCTGGTGTGGCTAATGCCCTGGCCCACAAGTATCACTAAGCT
CGCTTTCTTGCTGTCCAATTTCTCTCGAGGTGAGCAAGGGCGAGGAGCTGTTCACCGGGGTGGTGCCCAT
CCTGGTGGACTTGATAGTCAGGCCAGCCGGTTAGGCTGCCACCGAAGGTTGGTAGACGGTGCTGCCTGCG
ACCAACCCCAGGAGGACTGGGTTACCAAAGCTGATTCTCCACGGTTGGAAAGCCTCCCAGAACCGTCTCG
GAAGAGGAGTCCCTGCCAACAATGGAGATGAAGCCCGTGTCAGATCGCGAAAGCGCCACTTCGCCGAGGA
GTGCAATCTGTGAGGCCCCAGGAGGACTGGGTAAACAGTCGAGCACCCCACCAGTGCAGGCTGCCTATCA
GAAAGTGGTGGCTGGTGTGGCTAATGCCCTGGCCCACAAGTATCACTAAGCTCGCTTTCTTGCTGTCCAA
TTTGTCGAGCACCCCACCAGTGCAGGCTGCCTATCAGAAAGTGGTGGCTGGTGTGGCTAATGCCCTGGCC
CACAAGTATCACTAAGCTCGCTTTCTTGCTGTCCAATTTGTCGAGCACCCCACCAGTGCAGGCTGCCTAT
CAGAAAGTGGTGGCTGGTGTGGCTAATGCCCTGGCCCACAAGTATCACTAAGCTCGCTTTCTTGCTGTCC
AATTTGTCGAGCACCCCACCAGTGCAGGCTGCCTATCAGAAAGTGGTGGCTGGTGTGGCTAATGCCCTGG
CCCACAAGTATCACTAAGCTCGCTTTCTTGCTGTCCAATTTGTCGACCCGGGCGGCCGCTTCCCTTTAGT
GAGGGTTAATGCTTCGAGCAGACATGATAAGATACATTGATGAGTTTGGACAAACCACAACTAGAATGCA
GTGAAAAAAATGCTTTATTTGTGAAATTTGTGATGCTATTGCTTTATTTGTAACCATTATAAGCTGCAAT
AAACAAGTTAACAACAACAATTGCATTCATTTTATGTTTCAGGTTCAGGGGGAGATGTGGGAGGTTTTTT
AAAGCAAGTAAAACCTCTACAAATGTGGTAAAATCCGATAAGGATCGATCCGGGCTGGCGTAATAGCGAA
GAGGCCCGCACCGATCGCCCTTCCCAACAGTTGCGCAGCCTGAATGGCGAATGG
[124 nt withheld, positions 3625-3748]
C
[91 nt withheld, positions 3750-3840]
A
[49 nt withheld, positions 3842-3890]
CCTTTGACGTTGGAGTCCACGTTCTTT
[37 nt withheld, positions 3918-3954]
ACCCTATCTCGGTCTATTCTTTTGATTTATAAGGGATTTTGCCGATTTCGGCCTATTGGTTAAAAAATGA
GCTGATTTAACAAAAATTTAACGCGAATTTTAACAAAATATTAACGCTTACAATTTCCTGATGCGGTATT
TTCTCCTTACGCATCTGTGCGGTATTTCACACCGCATACGCGGATCTGCGCAGCACCATGGCCTGAAATA
ACCTCTGAAAGAGGAACTTGGTTAGGTACCTTCTGAGGCGGAAAGAACCAGCTGTGGAATGTGTGTCAGT
TAGGGTGTGGAAAGTCCCCAGGCTCCCCAGCAGGCAGAAGTATGCAAAGCATGCATCTCAATTAGTCAGC
AACCAGGTGTGGAAAGTCCCCAGGCTCCCCAGCAGGCAGAAGTATGCAAAGCATGCATCTCAATTAGTCA
GCAACCATAGTCCCGCCCCTAACTCCGCCCATCCCGCCCCTAACTCCGCCCAGTTCCGCCCATTCTCCGC
CCCATGGCTGACTAATTTTTTTTATTTATGCAGAGGCCGAGGCCGCCTCGGCCTCTGAGCTATTCCAGAA
GTAGTGAGGAGGCTTTTTTGGAGGCCTAGGCTTTTGCAAAAAGCTTGATTCTTCTGACACAACAGTCTCG
AACTTAAGGCTAGAGCCACCATGATTGAACAAGATGGATTGCACGCAGGTTCTCCGGCCGCTTGGGTGGA
GAGGCTATTCGGCTATGACTGGGCACAACAGACAATCGGCTGCTCTGATGCCGCCGTGTTCCGGCTGTCA
GCGCAGGGGCGCCCGGTTCTTTTTGTCAAGACCGACCTGTCCGGTGCCCTGAATGAACTGCAGGACGAGG
CAGCGCGGCTATCGTGGCTGGCCACGACGGGCGTTCCTTGCGCAGCTGTGCTCGACGTTGTCACTGAAGC
GGGAAGGGACTGGCTGCTATTGGGCGAAGTGCCGGGGCAGGATCTCCTGTCATCTCACCTTGCTCCTGCC
GAGAAAGTATCCATCATGGCTGATGCAATGCGGCGGCTGCATACGCTTGATCCGGCTACCTGCCCATTCG
ACCACCAAGCGAAACATCGCATCGAGCGAGCACGTACTCGGATGGAAGCCGGTCTTGTCGATCAGGATGA
TCTGGACGAAGAGCATCAGGGGCTCGCGCCAGCCGAACTGTTCGCCAGGCTCAAGGCGCGCATGCCCGAC
GGCGAGGATCTCGTCGTGACCCATGGCGATGCCTGCTTGCCGAATATCATGGTGGAAAATGGCCGCTTTT
CTGGATTCATCGACTGTGGCCGGCTGGGTGTGGCGGACCGCTATCAGGACATAGCGTTGGCTACCCGTGA
TATTGCTGAAGAGCTTGGCGGCGAATGGGCTGACCGCTTCCTCGTGCTTTACGGTATCGCCGCTCCCGAT
TCGCAGCGCATCGCCTTCTATCGCCTTCTTGACGAGTTCTTCTGAGCGGGACTCTGGGGTTCGAAATGAC
CGACCAAGCGACGCCCAACCTGCCATCACGATGGCCGCAATAAAATATCTTTATTTTCATTACATCTGTG
TGTTGGTTTTTTGTGTGAATCGATAGCGATAAGGATCCGCGTATGGTGCACTCTCAGTACAATCTGCTCT
GATGCCGCATAGTTAAGCCAGCCCCGACACCCGCCAACACCCGCTGACGCGCCCTGACGGGCTTGTCTGC
TCCCGGCATCCGCTTACAGACAAGCTGTGACCGTCTCCGGGAGCTGCATGTGTCAGAGGTTTTCACCGTC
ATCACCGAAACGCGCGAGACGAAAGGGCCTCGTGATACGCCTATTTTTATAGGTTAATGTCATGATAATA
ATGGTTTCTTAGACGTCAGGTGGCACTTTTCGGGGAAATGTGCGCGGAACCCCTATTTGTTTATTTTTCT
AAATACATTCAAATATGTATCCGCTCATGAGACAATAACCCTGATAAATGCTTCAATAATATTGAAAAAG
GAAGAGTATGAGTATTCAACATTTCCGTGTCGCCCTTATTCCCTTTTTTGCGGCATTTTGCCTTCCTGTT
TTTGCTCACCCAGAAACGCTGGTGAAAGTAAAAGATGCTGAAGATCAGTTGGGTGCACGAGTGGGTTACA
TCGAACTGGATCTCAACAGCGGTAAGATCCTTGAGAGTTTTCGCCCCGAAGAACGTTTTCCAATGATGAG
CACTTTTAAAGTTCTGCTATGTGGCGCGGTATTATCCCGTATTGACGCCGGGCAAGAGCAACTCGGTCGC
CGCATACACTATTCTCAGAATGACTTGGTTGAGTACTCACCAGTCACAGAAAAGCATCTTACGGATGGCA
TGACAGTAAGAGAATTATGCAGTGCTGCCATAACCATGAGTGATAACACTGCGGCCAACTTACTTCTGAC
AACGATCGGAGGACCGAAGGAGCTAACCGCTTTTTTGCACAACATGGGGGATCATGTAACTCGCCTTGAT
CGTTGGGAACCGGAGCTGAATGAAGCCATACCAAACGACGAGCGTGACACCACGATGCCTGTAGCAATGG
CAACAACGTTGCGCAAACTATTAACTGGCGAACTACTTACTCTAGCTTCCCGGCAACAATTAATAGACTG
GATGGAGGCGGATAAAGTTGCAGGACCACTTCTGCGCTCGGCCCTTCCGGCTGGCTGGTTTATTGCTGAT
AAATCTGGAGCCGGTGAGCGTGGGTCTCGCGGTATCATTGCAGCACTGGGGCCAGATGGTAAGCCCTCCC
GTATCGTAGTTATCTACACGACGGGGAGTCAGGCAACTATGGATGAACGAAATAGACAGATCGCTGAGAT
AGGTGCCTCACTGATTAAGCATTGGTAACTGTCAGACCAAGTTTACTCATATATACTTTAGATTGATTTA
AAACTTCATTTTTAATTTAAAAGGATCTAGGTGAAGATCCTTTTTGATAATCTCATGACCAAAATCCCTT
AACGTGAGTTTTCGTTCCACTGAGCGTCAGACCCCGTAGAAAAGATCAAAGGATCTTCTTGAGATCCTTT
TTTTCTGCGCGTAATCTGCTGCTTGCAAACAAAAAAACCACCGCTACCAGCGGTGGTTTGTTTGCCGGAT
CAAGAGCTACCAACTCTTTTTCCGAAGGTAACTGGCTTCAGCAGAGCGCAGATACCAAATACTGTTCTTC
TAGTGTAGCCGTAGTTAGGCCACCACTTCAAGAACTCTGTAGCACCGCCTACATACCTCGCTCTGCTAAT
CCTGTTACCAGTGGCTGCTGCCAGTGGCGATAAGTCGTGTCTTACCGGGTTGGACTCAAGACGATAGTTA
CCGGATAAGGCGCAGCGGTCGGGCTGAACGGGGGGTTCGTGCACACAGCCCAGCTTGGAGCGAACGACCT
ACACCGAACTGAGATACCTACAGCGTGAGCTATGAGAAAGCGCCACGCTTCCCGAAGGGAGAAAGGCGGA
CAGGTATCCGGTAAGCGGCAGGGTCGGAACAGGAGAGCGCACGAGGGAGCTTCCAGGGGGAAACGCCTGG
TATCTTTATAGTCCTGTCGGGTTTCGCCACCTCTGACTTGAGCGTCGATTTTTGTGATGCTCGTCAGGGG
GGCGGAGCCTATGGAAAAACGCCAGCAACGCGGCCTTTTTACGGTTCCTGGCCTTTTGCTGGCCTTTTGC
TCACATGGCTCGACAGATCT
